Addgene plasmid #117502: BCJJ340
Purpose: UBI10:Cas9:E9 Golden Gate Level 1 Position 2
Depositing lab: Jonathan D Jones. Depositing organization: Sainsbury Laboratory, Norwich. Publication: Optimization of T-DNA architecture for Cas9-mediated mutagenesis in Arabidopsis. Castel B, Tomlinson L, Locci F, Yang Y, Jones JDG. PLoS One. 2019 Jan 9;14(1):e0204778. doi: 10.1371/journal.pone.0204778. eCollection 2019. PubMed 30625150.
Backbone
  Vector backbone: pICH47742
  Backbone size w/o insert (bp): 4352
  Total vector size (bp): 10797
  Vector type: Plant Expression, CRISPR
Growth in bacteria
  Bacterial resistance: Ampicillin, 100 μg/mL
  Growth temperature: 37°C
  Growth strain: DH5alpha
  Copy number: Unknown
Gene/Insert
  Gene/Insert name: BpiI:GCAA:UBI10:Cas9-3(intron):E9:ACTA:BpiI
  Species: Synthetic
  Insert size (bp): 6445
  Promoter: AtUBI10
  Cloning method: Restriction Enzyme; 5′ cloning site BpiI (not destroyed); 3′ cloning site BpiI (not destroyed)
  Sequencing primers: 5′ GTGGTGTAAACAAATTGACGC; 3′ GGATAAACCTTTTCACGCCC
Terms and licenses: Academic/Nonprofit Terms; Industry Terms: Not Available to Industry
Depositor comments: Cloned by Baptiste Castel . Please visit https://www.biorxiv.org/content/early/2018/09/17/419952 for bioRxiv preprint.
How to cite: BCJJ340 was a gift from Jonathan D Jones (Addgene plasmid # 117502 ; http://n2t.net/addgene:117502 ; RRID:Addgene_117502)
