[The description below was written by a language model from this plasmid's Addgene catalogue record and pLannotate feature annotations shown in this document.]
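Description:
BCJJ340 is a Golden Gate (MoClo-style) Level 1, Position 2 module built in the pICH47742 backbone, carrying a complete plant Cas9 transcription unit for CRISPR mutagenesis. The 10.8 kb plasmid is propagated in E. coli under ampicillin selection. The feature table shows a β-lactamase gene with its native promoter and a high-copy ColE1/pUC-type origin. It also shows the broad-host-range incP oriV and trfA replication functions, which allow maintenance in Agrobacterium. The cassette lies between the left and right border repeats of nopaline-type T-DNA, so the backbone has a binary-vector architecture, although Level 1 modules mainly serve as assembly intermediates.

The 6.4 kb synthetic insert places Cas9 under the Arabidopsis UBI10 (polyubiquitin) promoter. This promoter is named in the catalogue fields but was not picked up by the automated annotation; it presumably occupies the unannotated region upstream of the coding sequence. The open reading frame begins with a tandem 2xFLAG epitope tag, followed by a plant codon-optimised Streptococcus pyogenes Cas9 that contains the potato IV2 intron. An intron of this kind prevents functional expression in bacteria and can improve expression in plants. Transcription ends at the pea rbcS-E9 terminator and polyadenylation signal.

The unit is flanked by retained BpiI sites that release it with GCAA and ACTA overhangs. These overhangs fix its position as the second slot when several Level 1 modules, such as a selectable marker and sgRNA cassettes, are combined into a Level 2 T-DNA vector. The construct comes from a study comparing promoter, Cas9 allele and terminator combinations to optimise T-DNA architecture for Cas9-mediated mutagenesis in Arabidopsis.
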