Features (pLannotate 1.2.2; 10 found; start..end, strand, type, name):
   1365..1412    +  CDS            2xFLAG: two tandem FLAG® epitope tags
   1470..5762    +  CDS            pcoCas9: Cas9 endonuclease from the Streptococcus pyogenes Type II CRISPR/Cas system plant codon-optimized Cas9 gene containing the potato IV2 intron
   5824..6455    +  terminator     E9 terminator: terminator and polyadenylation signal from the pea rbcS-E9 gene
   6500..6524    +  misc_feature   RB T-DNA repeat: right border repeat from nopaline C58 T-DNA
   6683..7828    -  CDS            trfA: TRFA_ECOLX - Experimental evidence at protein level: Swiss-Prot protein existence level 1. Also involved in plasmid copy number control, promoting intermolecular coupling of protein bound iterons at oriV, which inhibits replication initiation. From Escherichia coli.
   8164..8752    -  rep_origin     ori: high-copy-number ColE1/pMB1/pBR322/pUC origin of replication
   8923..9783    -  CDS            AmpR: β-lactamase; bla; confers resistance to ampicillin, carbenicillin, and related antibiotics
   9784..9888    -  promoter       AmpR promoter: bla
   9975..10606   -  rep_origin     oriV: incP origin of replication
  10698..10722   +  misc_feature   LB T-DNA repeat: left border repeat from nopaline C58 T-DNA
>Addgene plasmid #117502 | BCJJ340 | depositor full sequence | sequence record 221762 | BCJJ340 sequence 10797 bps
TCTGTGAAGACAAGCAAGAATTCAAGCTTGGAGGTCGAGCTGCAGGTCAACGGATCAGGATATTCTTGTT
TAAGATGTTGAACTCTATGGAGGTTTGTATGAACTGATGATCTAGGACCGGATAAGTTCCCTTCTTCATA
GCGAACTTATTCAAAGAATGTTTTGTGTATCATTCTTGTTACATTGTTATTAATGAAAAAATATTATTGG
TCATTGGACTGAACACGAGTGTTAAATATGGACCAGGCCCCAAATAAGATCCATTGATATATGAATTAAA
TAACAAGAATAAATCGAGTCACCAAACCACTTGCCTTTTTTAACGAGACTTGTTCACCAACTTGATACAA
AAGTCATTATCCTATGCAAATCAATAATCATACAAAAATATCCAATAACACTAAAAAATTAAAAGAAATG
GATAATTTCACAATATGTTATACGATAAAGAAGTTACTTTTCCAAGAAATTCACTGATTTTATAAGCCCA
CTTGCATTAGATAAATGGCAAAAAAAAACAAAAAGGAAAAGAAATAAAGCACGAAGAATTCTAGAAAATA
CGAAATACGCTTCAATGCAGTGGGACCCACGGTTCAATTATTGCCAATTTTCAGCTCCACCGTATATTTA
AAAAATAAAACGATAATGCTAAAAAAATATAAATCGTAACGATCGTTAAATCTCAACGGCTGGATCTTAT
GACGACCGTTAGAAATTGTGGTTGTCGACGAGTCAGTAATAAACGGCGTCAAAGTGGTTGCAGCCGGCAC
ACACGAGTCGTGTTTATCAACTCAAAGCACAAATACTTTTCCTCAACCTAAAAATAAGGCAATTAGCCAA
AAACAACTTTGCGTGTAAACAACGCTCAATACACGTGTCATTTTATTATTAGCTATTGCTTCACCGCCTT
AGCTTTCTCGTGACCTAGTCGTCCTCGTCTTTTCTTCTTCTTCTTCTATAAAACAATACCCAAAGAGCTC
TTCTTCTTCACAATTCAGATTTCAATTTCTCAAAATCTTAAAAACTTTCTCTCAATTCTCTCTACCGTGA
TCAAGGTAAATTTCTGTGTTCCTTATTCTCTCAAAATCTTCGATTTTGTTTTCGTTCGATCCCAATTTCG
TATATGTTCTTTGGTTTAGATTCTGTTAATCTTAGATCGAACACGATTTTCTGGGTTTGATCGTTAGATA
TCATCTTAATTCTCGATTAGGGTTTCATAGATATCATCCGATTTGTTCAAATAATTTGAGTTTTGTCGAA
TAATTACTCTTCGATTTGTGATTTCTATCTAGATCTGGTGTTAGTTTCTAGTTTGTGCGATCGAATTTGT
CGATTAATCTGAGTTTTTCTGATTAACAGGAATGGATTACAAGGATGATGATGATAAGGATTACAAGGAT
GATGATGATAAGATGGCTCCAAAGAAGAAGAGAAAGGTTGGAATCCACGGAGTTCCAGCTGCTGGAGGTA
TGGATAAGAAGTACTCTATCGGACTTGACATCGGAACCAACTCTGTTGGATGGGCTGTTATCACCGATGA
GTACAAGGTTCCATCTAAGAAGTTCAAGGTTCTTGGAAACACCGATAGACACTCTATCAAGAAGAACCTT
ATCGGTGCTCTTCTTTTCGATTCTGGAGAAACCGCTGAGGCTACCAGATTGAAGAGAACCGCTAGAAGAA
GATACACCAGAAGAAAGAACAGAATCTGCTACCTTCAGGAAATCTTCTCTAACGAGATGGCTAAGGTTGA
TGATTCTTTCTTCCACAGACTTGAGGAGTCTTTCCTTGTTGAGGAGGATAAGAAGCACGAGAGACACCCA
ATCTTCGGAAACATCGTTGATGAGGTTGCTTACCACGAGAAGTACCCAACCATCTACCACCTTAGAAAGA
AGTTGGTTGATTCTACCGATAAGGCTGATCTTAGACTTATCTACCTTGCTCTTGCTCACATGATCAAGTT
CAGAGGACACTTCCTTATCGAGGGAGATCTTAACCCAGATAACTCTGATGTTGATAAGTTGTTCATCCAG
CTTGTTCAGACCTACAACCAGCTTTTCGAGGAGAACCCAATCAACGCTTCTGGAGTTGATGCTAAGGCTA
TCCTTTCTGCTAGACTTTCTAAGTCTCGTAGACTTGAGAACCTTATCGCTCAGCTTCCAGGAGAGAAGAA
GAACGGACTTTTCGGAAACCTTATCGCTCTTTCTCTTGGACTTACCCCAAACTTCAAGTCTAACTTCGAT
CTTGCTGAGGATGCTAAGTTGCAGCTTTCTAAGGATACCTACGATGATGATCTTGATAACCTTCTTGCTC
AGATCGGAGATCAGTACGCTGATCTTTTCCTTGCTGCTAAGAACCTTTCTGATGCTATCCTTCTTTCTGA
CATCCTTAGAGTTAACACCGAGATCACCAAGGCTCCACTTTCTGCTTCTATGATCAAGAGATACGATGAG
CACCACCAGGATCTTACCCTTTTGAAGGCTCTTGTTAGACAGCAGCTTCCAGAGAAGTACAAGGAAATCT
TCTTCGATCAGTCTAAGAACGGATACGCTGGATACATCGATGGAGGAGCTTCTCAGGAGGAGTTCTACAA
GTTCATCAAGCCAATCCTTGAGAAGATGGATGGAACCGAGGAGCTTCTTGTTAAGTTGAACAGAGAGGAT
CTTCTTAGAAAGCAGAGAACCTTCGATAACGGATCTATCCCACACCAGATCCACCTTGGAGAGCTTCACG
CTATCCTTCGTAGACAGGAGGATTTCTACCCATTCTTGAAGGATAACAGAGAGAAGATCGAGAAGATCCT
TACCTTCAGAATCCCATACTACGTTGGACCACTTGCTAGAGGAAACTCTCGTTTCGCTTGGATGACCAGA
AAGTCTGAGGAGACAATCACCCCTTGGAACTTCGAGGAGGTAAGTTTCTGCTTCTACCTTTGATATATAT
ATAATAATTATCATTAATTAGTAGTAATATAATATTTCAAATATTTTTTTCAAAATAAAAGAATGTAGTA
TATAGCAATTGCTTTTCTGTAGTTTATAAGTGTGTATATTTTAATTTATAACTTTTCTAATATATGACCA
AAATTTGTTGATGTGCAGGTTGTTGATAAGGGAGCTTCTGCTCAGTCTTTCATCGAGAGAATGACCAACT
TCGATAAGAACCTTCCAAACGAGAAGGTTCTTCCAAAGCACTCTCTTCTTTACGAGTACTTCACCGTTTA
CAACGAGCTTACCAAGGTTAAGTACGTTACCGAGGGAATGAGAAAGCCAGCTTTCCTTTCTGGAGAGCAG
AAGAAGGCTATCGTTGATCTTCTTTTCAAGACCAACAGAAAGGTTACCGTTAAGCAGTTGAAGGAGGATT
ACTTCAAGAAGATCGAGTGCTTCGATTCTGTTGAAATCTCTGGAGTTGAGGATAGATTCAACGCTTCTCT
TGGAACCTACCACGATCTTTTGAAGATCATCAAGGATAAGGATTTCCTTGATAACGAGGAGAACGAGGAC
ATCCTTGAGGACATCGTTCTTACCCTTACCCTTTTCGAGGATAGAGAGATGATCGAGGAGAGACTCAAGA
CCTACGCTCACCTTTTCGATGATAAGGTTATGAAGCAGTTGAAGAGAAGAAGATACACCGGATGGGGTAG
ACTTTCTCGTAAGTTGATCAACGGAATCAGAGATAAGCAGTCTGGAAAGACCATCCTTGATTTCTTGAAG
TCTGATGGATTCGCTAACAGAAACTTCATGCAGCTTATCCACGATGATTCTCTTACCTTCAAGGAGGACA
TCCAGAAGGCTCAGGTTTCTGGACAGGGAGATTCTCTTCACGAGCACATCGCTAACCTTGCTGGATCTCC
AGCTATCAAGAAGGGAATCCTTCAGACCGTTAAGGTTGTTGATGAGCTTGTTAAGGTTATGGGTAGACAC
AAGCCAGAGAACATCGTTATCGAGATGGCTAGAGAGAACCAGACCACCCAGAAGGGACAGAAGAACTCTC
GTGAGAGAATGAAGAGAATCGAGGAGGGAATCAAGGAGCTTGGATCTCAAATCTTGAAGGAGCACCCAGT
TGAGAACACCCAGCTTCAGAACGAGAAGTTGTACCTTTACTACCTTCAGAACGGAAGAGATATGTACGTT
GATCAGGAGCTTGACATCAACAGACTTTCTGATTACGATGTTGATCACATCGTTCCACAGTCTTTCTTGA
AGGATGATTCTATCGATAACAAGGTTCTTACCCGTTCTGATAAGAACAGAGGAAAGTCTGATAACGTTCC
ATCTGAGGAGGTTGTTAAGAAGATGAAGAACTACTGGAGACAGCTTCTTAACGCTAAGTTGATCACCCAG
AGAAAGTTCGATAACCTTACCAAGGCTGAGAGAGGAGGACTTTCTGAGCTTGATAAGGCTGGATTCATCA
AGAGACAGCTTGTTGAAACCAGACAGATCACCAAGCACGTTGCTCAGATCCTTGATTCTCGTATGAACAC
CAAGTACGATGAGAACGATAAGTTGATCAGAGAGGTTAAGGTTATCACCTTGAAGTCTAAGTTGGTTTCT
GATTTCAGAAAGGATTTCCAGTTCTACAAGGTTAGAGAGATCAACAACTACCACCACGCTCACGATGCTT
ACCTTAACGCTGTTGTTGGAACCGCTCTTATCAAGAAGTACCCAAAGTTGGAGTCTGAGTTCGTTTACGG
AGATTACAAGGTTTACGATGTTAGAAAGATGATCGCTAAGTCTGAGCAGGAGATCGGAAAGGCTACCGCT
AAGTACTTCTTCTACTCTAACATCATGAACTTCTTCAAGACCGAGATCACCCTTGCTAACGGAGAGATCA
GAAAAAGACCACTTATCGAGACAAACGGAGAGACAGGAGAGATCGTTTGGGATAAGGGAAGAGATTTCGC
TACCGTTAGAAAGGTTCTTTCTATGCCACAGGTTAACATCGTTAAGAAAACCGAGGTTCAGACCGGAGGA
TTCTCTAAGGAGTCTATCCTTCCAAAGAGAAACTCTGATAAGTTGATCGCTAGAAAGAAGGATTGGGACC
CAAAGAAGTACGGAGGATTCGATTCTCCAACCGTTGCTTACTCTGTTCTTGTTGTTGCTAAGGTTGAGAA
GGGAAAGTCTAAGAAGTTGAAGTCTGTTAAGGAGCTTCTTGGAATCACCATCATGGAGCGTTCTTCTTTC
GAGAAGAACCCAATCGATTTCCTTGAGGCTAAGGGATACAAGGAGGTTAAGAAGGATCTTATCATCAAGT
TGCCAAAGTACTCTCTTTTCGAGCTTGAGAACGGAAGAAAGAGAATGCTTGCTTCTGCTGGAGAGCTTCA
GAAGGGAAACGAGCTTGCTCTTCCATCTAAGTACGTTAACTTCCTTTACCTTGCTTCTCACTACGAGAAG
TTGAAGGGATCTCCAGAGGATAACGAGCAGAAGCAGCTTTTCGTTGAGCAGCACAAGCACTACCTTGATG
AGATCATCGAGCAAATCTCTGAGTTCTCTAAGAGAGTTATCCTTGCTGATGCTAACCTTGATAAGGTTCT
TTCTGCTTACAACAAGCACAGAGATAAGCCAATCAGAGAGCAGGCTGAGAACATCATCCACCTTTTCACC
CTTACCAACCTTGGTGCTCCAGCTGCTTTCAAGTACTTCGATACCACCATCGATAGAAAAAGATACACCT
CTACCAAGGAGGTTCTTGATGCTACCCTTATCCACCAGTCTATCACCGGACTTTACGAGACAAGAATCGA
TCTTTCTCAGCTTGGAGGAGATGGTGGCAAGAGGCCAGCTGCTACCAAGAAGGCTGGACAGGCTAAGAAG
AAGAAGTGAGCTTGCTTTCGTTCGTATCATCGGTTTCGACAACGTTCGTCAAGTTCAATGCATCAGTTTC
ATTGCGCACACACCAGAATCCTACTGAGTTTGAGTATTATGGCATTGGGAAAACTGTTTTTCTTGTACCA
TTTGTTGTGCTTGTAATTTACTGTGTTTTTTATTCGGTTTTCGCTATCGAACTGTGAAATGGAAATGGAT
GGAGAAGAGTTAATGAATGATATGGTCCTTTTGTTCATTCTCAAATTAATATTATTTGTTTTTTCTCTTA
TTTGTTGTGTGTTGAATTTGAAATTATAAGAGATATGCAAACATTTTGTTTTGAGTAAAAATGTGTCAAA
TCGTGGCCTCTAATGACCGAAGTTAATATGAGGAGTAAAACACTTGTAGTTGTACCATTATGCTTATTCA
CTAGGCAACAAATATATTTTCAGACCTAGAAAAGCTGCAAATGTTACTGAATACAAGTATGTCCTCTTGT
GTTTTAGACATTTATGAACTTTCCTTTATGTAATTTTCCAGAATCCTTGTCAGATTCTAATCATTGCTTT
ATAATTATAGTTATACTCATGGATTTGTAGTTGAGTATGAAAATATTTTTTAATGCATTTTATGACTTGC
CAATTGATTGACAACGCTACTATTGTCTTCTGCACGAAGTGGTTTAAACTATCAGTGTTTGACAGGATAT
ATTGGCGGGTAAACCTAAGAGAAAAGAGCGTTTATTAGAATAATCGGATATTTAAAAGGGCGTGAAAAGG
TTTATCCGTTCGTCCATTTGTATGTGCATGCCAACCACAGGGTTCCCCAGATCAGGCGCTGGCTGCTGAA
CCCCCAGCCGGAACTGACCCCACAAGGCCCTAGCGTTTGCAATGCACCAGGTCATCATTGACCCAGGCGT
GTTCCACCAGGCCGCTGCCTCGCAACTCTTCGCAGGCTTCGCCGACCTGCTCGCGCCACTTCTTCACGCG
GGTGGAATCCGATCCGCACATGAGGCGGAAGGTTTCCAGCTTGAGCGGGTACGGCTCCCGGTGCGAGCTG
AAATAGTCGAACATCCGTCGGGCCGTCGGCGACAGCTTGCGGTACTTCTCCCATATGAATTTCGTGTAGT
GGTCGCCAGCAAACAGCACGACGATTTCCTCGTCGATCAGGACCTGGCAACGGGACGTTTTCTTGCCACG
GTCCAGGACGCGGAAGCGGTGCAGCAGCGACACCGATTCCAGGTGCCCAACGCGGTCGGACGTGAAGCCC
ATCGCCGTCGCCTGTAGGCGCGACAGGCATTCCTCGGCCTTCGTGTAATACCGGCCATTGATCGACCAGC
CCAGGTCCTGGCAAAGCTCGTAGAACGTGAAGGTGATCGGCTCGCCGATAGGGGTGCGCTTCGCGTACTC
CAACACCTGCTGCCACACCAGTTCGTCATCGTCGGCCCGCAGCTCGACGCCGGTGTAGGTGATCTTCACG
TCCTTGTTGACGTGGAAAATGACCTTGTTTTGCAGCGCCTCGCGCGGGATTTTCTTGTTGCGCGTGGTGA
ACAGGGCAGAGCGGGCCGTGTCGTTTGGCATCGCTCGCATCGTGTCCGGCCACGGCGCAATATCGAACAA
GGAAAGCTGCATTTCCTTGATCTGCTGCTTCGTGTGTTTCAGCAACGCGGCCTGCTTGGCCTCGCTGACC
TGTTTTGCCAGGTCCTCGCCGGCGGTTTTTCGCTTCTTGGTCGTCATAGTTCCTCGCGTGTCGATGGTCA
TCGACTTCGCCAAACCTGCCGCCTCCTGTTCAAGACGACGCGAACGCTCCACGGCGGCCGATGGCGCGGG
CAGGGCAGGGGGAGCCAGTTGCACGCTGTCGCGCTCGATCTTGGCCGTAGCTTGCTGGACCATCGAGCCG
ACGGACTGGAAGGTTTCGCGGGGCGCACGCATGACGGTGCGGCTTGCGATGGTTTCGGCATCCTCGGCGG
AAAACCCCGCGTCGATCAGTTCTTGCCTGTATGCCTTCCGGTCAAACGTCCGATTCATTCACCCTCCTTG
CGGGATTGCCCCGACTCACGCCGGGGCAATGTGCCCTTATTCCTGATTTGACCCGCCTGGTGCCTTGGTG
TCCAGATAATCCACCTTATCGGCAATGAAGTCGGTCCCGTAGACCGTCTGGCCGTCCTTCTCGTACTTGG
TATTCCGAATCTTGCCCTGCACGAATACCAGCGACCCCTTGCCCAAATACTTGCCGTGGGCCTCGGCCTG
AGAGCCAAAACACTTGATGCGGAAGAAGTCGGTGCGCTCCTGCTTGTCGCCGGCATCGTTGCGCCACATC
TAGGATCTGCCAGGAACCGTAAAAAGGCCGCGTTGCTGGCGTTTTTCCATAGGCTCCGCCCCCCTGACGA
GCATCACAAAAATCGACGCTCAAGTCAGAGGTGGCGAAACCCGACAGGACTATAAAGATACCAGGCGTTT
CCCCCTGGAAGCTCCCTCGTGCGCTCTCCTGTTCCGACCCTGCCGCTTACCGGATACCTGTCCGCCTTTC
TCCCTTCGGGAAGCGTGGCGCTTTCTCATAGCTCACGCTGTAGGTATCTCAGTTCGGTGTAGGTCGTTCG
CTCCAAGCTGGGCTGTGTGCACGAACCCCCCGTTCAGCCCGACCGCTGCGCCTTATCCGGTAACTATCGT
CTTGAGTCCAACCCGGTAAGACACGACTTATCGCCACTGGCAGCAGCCACTGGTAACAGGATTAGCAGAG
CGAGGTATGTAGGCGGTGCTACAGAGTTCTTGAAGTGGTGGCCTAACTACGGCTACACTAGAAGGACAGT
ATTTGGTATCTGCGCTCTGCTGAAGCCAGTTACCTTCGGAAAAAGAGTTGGTAGCTCTTGATCCGGCAAA
CAAACCACCGCTGGTAGCGGTGGTTTTTTTGTTTGCAAGCAGCAGATTACGCGCAGAAAAAAAGGATCTC
AAGAAGATCCTTTGATCTTTTCTACGGGGTCTGACGCTCAGTGGAACGAAAACTCACGTTAAGGGATTTT
GGTCATGAGATTATCAAAAAGGATCTTCACCTAGATCCTTTTAAATTAAAAATGAAGTTTTAAATCAATC
TAAAGTATATATGAGTAAACTTGGTCTGACAGTTACCAATGCTTAATCAGTGAGGCACCTATCTCAGCGA
TCTGTCTATTTCGTTCATCCATAGTTGCCTGACTCCCCGTCGTGTAGATAACTACGATACGGGAGGGCTT
ACCATCTGGCCCCAGTGCTGCAATGATACCGCGAGAACCACGCTCACCGGCTCCAGATTTATCAGCAATA
AACCAGCCAGCCGGAAGGGCCGAGCGCAGAAGTGGTCCTGCAACTTTATCCGCCTCCATCCAGTCTATTA
ATTGTTGCCGGGAAGCTAGAGTAAGTAGTTCGCCAGTTAATAGTTTGCGCAACGTTGTTGCCATTGCTAC
AGGCATCGTGGTGTCACGCTCGTCGTTTGGTATGGCTTCATTCAGCTCCGGTTCCCAACGATCAAGGCGA
GTTACATGATCCCCCATGTTGTGCAAAAAAGCGGTTAGCTCCTTCGGTCCTCCGATCGTTGTCAGAAGTA
AGTTGGCCGCAGTGTTATCACTCATGGTTATGGCAGCACTGCATAATTCTCTTACTGTCATGCCATCCGT
AAGATGCTTTTCTGTGACTGGTGAGTACTCAACCAAGTCATTCTGAGAATAGTGTATGCGGCGACCGAGT
TGCTCTTGCCCGGCGTCAATACGGGATAATACCGCGCCACATAGCAGAACTTTAAAAGTGCTCATCATTG
GAAAACGTTCTTCGGGGCGAAAACTCTCAAGGATCTTACCGCTGTTGAGATCCAGTTCGATGTAACCCAC
TCGTGCACCCAACTGATCTTCAGCATCTTTTACTTTCACCAGCGTTTCTGGGTGAGCAAAAACAGGAAGG
CAAAATGCCGCAAAAAAGGGAATAAGGGCGACACGGAAATGTTGAATACTCATACTCTTCCTTTTTCAAT
ATTATTGAAGCATTTATCAGGGTTATTGTCTCATGAGCGGATACATATTTGAATGTATTTAGAAAAATAA
ACAAATAGGGGTTCCGCGCACGAATTGGCCAGCGCTGCCATTTTTGGGGTGAGGCCGTTCGCGGCCGAGG
GGCGCAGCCCCTGGGGGGATGGGAGGCCCGCGTTAGCGGGCCGGGAGGGTTCGAGAAGGGGGGGCACCCC
CCTTCGGCGTGCGCGGTCACGCGCACAGGGCGCAGCCCTGGTTAAAAACAAGGTTTATAAATATTGGTTT
AAAAGCAGGTTAAAAGACAGGTTAGCGGTGGCCGAAAAACGGGCGGAAACCCTTGCAAATGCTGGATTTT
CTGCCTGTGGACAGCCCCTCAAATGTCAATAGGTGCGCCCCTCATCTGTCAGCACTCTGCCCCTCAAGTG
TCAAGGATCGCGCCCCTCATCTGTCAGTAGTCGCGCCCCTCAAGTGTCAATACCGCAGGGCACTTATCCC
CAGGCTTGTCCACATCATCTGTGGGAAACTCGCGTAAAATCAGGCGTTTTCGCCGATTTGCGAGGCTGGC
CAGCTCCACGTCGCCGGCCGAAATCGAGCCTGCCCCTCATCTGTCAACGCCGCGCCGGGTGAGTCGGCCC
CTCAAGTGTCAACGTCCGCCCCTCATCTGTCAGTGAGGGCCAAGTTTTCCGCGAGGTATCCACAACGCCG
GCGGCCGCGGTGTCTCGCACACGGCTTCGACGGCGTTTCTGGCGCGTTTGCAGGGCCATAGACGGCCGCC
AGCCCAGCGGCGAGGGCAACCAGCCCGGTGAGCGTCGCAAAGGAGATCCTGATCTGACTGATGGGCTGCC
TGTATCGAGTGGTGATTTTGTGCCGAGCTGCCGGTCGGGGAGCTGTTGGCTGGCTGGTGGCAGGATATAT
TGTGGTGTAAACAAATTGACGCTTAGACAACTTAATAACACATTGCGGACGTTTTTAATGTACTGGGGTG
GATGCAGTGGGCCCCAC
