Features (pLannotate 1.2.2; 10 found; start..end, strand, type, name):
   1365..1412    +  CDS            2xFLAG: two tandem FLAG® epitope tags
   1470..5762    +  CDS            pcoCas9: Cas9 endonuclease from the Streptococcus pyogenes Type II CRISPR/Cas system plant codon-optimized Cas9 gene containing the potato IV2 intron
   5824..6455    +  terminator     E9 terminator: terminator and polyadenylation signal from the pea rbcS-E9 gene
   6500..6524    +  misc_feature   RB T-DNA repeat: right border repeat from nopaline C58 T-DNA
   6683..7828    -  CDS            trfA: TRFA_ECOLX - Experimental evidence at protein level: Swiss-Prot protein existence level 1. Also involved in plasmid copy number control, promoting intermolecular coupling of protein bound iterons at oriV, which inhibits replication initiation. From Escherichia coli.
   8164..8752    -  rep_origin     ori: high-copy-number ColE1/pMB1/pBR322/pUC origin of replication
   8923..9783    -  CDS            AmpR: β-lactamase; bla; confers resistance to ampicillin, carbenicillin, and related antibiotics
   9784..9888    -  promoter       AmpR promoter: bla
   9975..10606   -  rep_origin     oriV: incP origin of replication
  10698..10722   +  misc_feature   LB T-DNA repeat: left border repeat from nopaline C58 T-DNA
>Addgene plasmid #117502 | BCJJ340 | addgene full sequence | sequence record 225206 | Addgene NGS Result
TCTGTGAAGACAAGCAAGAATTCAAGCTTGGAGGTCGAGCTGCAGGTCAACGGATCAGGATATTCTTGTT
TAAGATGTTGAACTCTATGGAGGTTTGTATGAACTGATGATCTAGGACCGGATAAGTTCCCTTCTTCATA
GCGAACTTATTCAAAGAATGTTTTGTGTATCATTCTTGTTACATTGTTATTAATGAAAAAATATTATTGG
TCATTGGACTGAACACGAGTGTTAAATATGGACCAGGCCCCAAATAAGATCCATTGATATATGAATTAAA
TAACAAGAATAAATCGAGTCACCAAACCACTTGCCTTTTTTAACGAGACTTGTTCACCAACTTGATACAA
AAGTCATTATCCTATGCAAATCAATAATCATACAAAAATATCCAATAACACTAAAAAATTAAAAGAAATG
GATAATTTCACAATATGTTATACGATAAAGAAGTTACTTTTCCAAGAAATTCACTGATTTTATAAGCCCA
CTTGCATTAGATAAATGGCAAAAAAAAACAAAAAGGAAAAGAAATAAAGCACGAAGAATTCTAGAAAATA
CGAAATACGCTTCAATGCAGTGGGACCCACGGTTCAATTATTGCCAATTTTCAGCTCCACCGTATATTTA
AAAAATAAAACGATAATGCTAAAAAAATATAAATCGTAACGATCGTTAAATCTCAACGGCTGGATCTTAT
GACGACCGTTAGAAATTGTGGTTGTCGACGAGTCAGTAATAAACGGCGTCAAAGTGGTTGCAGCCGGCAC
ACACGAGTCGTGTTTATCAACTCAAAGCACAAATACTTTTCCTCAACCTAAAAATAAGGCAATTAGCCAA
AAACAACTTTGCGTGTAAACAACGCTCAATACACGTGTCATTTTATTATTAGCTATTGCTTCACCGCCTT
AGCTTTCTCGTGACCTAGTCGTCCTCGTCTTTTCTTCTTCTTCTTCTATAAAACAATACCCAAAGAGCTC
TTCTTCTTCACAATTCAGATTTCAATTTCTCAAAATCTTAAAAACTTTCTCTCAATTCTCTCTACCGTGA
TCAAGGTAAATTTCTGTGTTCCTTATTCTCTCAAAATCTTCGATTTTGTTTTCGTTCGATCCCAATTTCG
TATATGTTCTTTGGTTTAGATTCTGTTAATCTTAGATCGAACACGATTTTCTGGGTTTGATCGTTAGATA
TCATCTTAATTCTCGATTAGGGTTTCATAGATATCATCCGATTTGTTCAAATAATTTGAGTTTTGTCGAA
TAATTACTCTTCGATTTGTGATTTCTATCTAGATCTGGTGTTAGTTTCTAGTTTGTGCGATCGAATTTGT
CGATTAATCTGAGTTTTTCTGATTAACAGGAATGGATTACAAGGATGATGATGATAAGGATTACAAGGAT
GATGATGATAAGATGGCTCCAAAGAAGAAGAGAAAGGTTGGAATCCACGGAGTTCCAGCTGCTGGAGGTA
TGGATAAGAAGTACTCTATCGGACTTGACATCGGAACCAACTCTGTTGGATGGGCTGTTATCACCGATGA
GTACAAGGTTCCATCTAAGAAGTTCAAGGTTCTTGGAAACACCGATAGACACTCTATCAAGAAGAACCTT
ATCGGTGCTCTTCTTTTCGATTCTGGAGAAACCGCTGAGGCTACCAGATTGAAGAGAACCGCTAGAAGAA
GATACACCAGAAGAAAGAACAGAATCTGCTACCTTCAGGAAATCTTCTCTAACGAGATGGCTAAGGTTGA
TGATTCTTTCTTCCACAGACTTGAGGAGTCTTTCCTTGTTGAGGAGGATAAGAAGCACGAGAGACACCCA
ATCTTCGGAAACATCGTTGATGAGGTTGCTTACCACGAGAAGTACCCAACCATCTACCACCTTAGAAAGA
AGTTGGTTGATTCTACCGATAAGGCTGATCTTAGACTTATCTACCTTGCTCTTGCTCACATGATCAAGTT
CAGAGGACACTTCCTTATCGAGGGAGATCTTAACCCAGATAACTCTGATGTTGATAAGTTGTTCATCCAG
CTTGTTCAGACCTACAACCAGCTTTTCGAGGAGAACCCAATCAACGCTTCTGGAGTTGATGCTAAGGCTA
TCCTTTCTGCTAGACTTTCTAAGTCTCGTAGACTTGAGAACCTTATCGCTCAGCTTCCAGGAGAGAAGAA
GAACGGACTTTTCGGAAACCTTATCGCTCTTTCTCTTGGACTTACCCCAAACTTCAAGTCTAACTTCGAT
CTTGCTGAGGATGCTAAGTTGCAGCTTTCTAAGGATACCTACGATGATGATCTTGATAACCTTCTTGCTC
AGATCGGAGATCAGTACGCTGATCTTTTCCTTGCTGCTAAGAACCTTTCTGATGCTATCCTTCTTTCTGA
CATCCTTAGAGTTAACACCGAGATCACCAAGGCTCCACTTTCTGCTTCTATGATCAAGAGATACGATGAG
CACCACCAGGATCTTACCCTTTTGAAGGCTCTTGTTAGACAGCAGCTTCCAGAGAAGTACAAGGAAATCT
TCTTCGATCAGTCTAAGAACGGATACGCTGGATACATCGATGGAGGAGCTTCTCAGGAGGAGTTCTACAA
GTTCATCAAGCCAATCCTTGAGAAGATGGATGGAACCGAGGAGCTTCTTGTTAAGTTGAACAGAGAGGAT
CTTCTTAGAAAGCAGAGAACCTTCGATAACGGATCTATCCCACACCAGATCCACCTTGGAGAGCTTCACG
CTATCCTTCGTAGACAGGAGGATTTCTACCCATTCTTGAAGGATAACAGAGAGAAGATCGAGAAGATCCT
TACCTTCAGAATCCCATACTACGTTGGACCACTTGCTAGAGGAAACTCTCGTTTCGCTTGGATGACCAGA
AAGTCTGAGGAGACAATCACCCCTTGGAACTTCGAGGAGGTAAGTTTCTGCTTCTACCTTTGATATATAT
ATAATAATTATCATTAATTAGTAGTAATATAATATTTCAAATATTTTTTTCAAAATAAAAGAATGTAGTA
TATAGCAATTGCTTTTCTGTAGTTTATAAGTGTGTATATTTTAATTTATAACTTTTCTAATATATGACCA
AAATTTGTTGATGTGCAGGTTGTTGATAAGGGAGCTTCTGCTCAGTCTTTCATCGAGAGAATGACCAACT
TCGATAAGAACCTTCCAAACGAGAAGGTTCTTCCAAAGCACTCTCTTCTTTACGAGTACTTCACCGTTTA
CAACGAGCTTACCAAGGTTAAGTACGTTACCGAGGGAATGAGAAAGCCAGCTTTCCTTTCTGGAGAGCAG
AAGAAGGCTATCGTTGATCTTCTTTTCAAGACCAACAGAAAGGTTACCGTTAAGCAGTTGAAGGAGGATT
ACTTCAAGAAGATCGAGTGCTTCGATTCTGTTGAAATCTCTGGAGTTGAGGATAGATTCAACGCTTCTCT
TGGAACCTACCACGATCTTTTGAAGATCATCAAGGATAAGGATTTCCTTGATAACGAGGAGAACGAGGAC
ATCCTTGAGGACATCGTTCTTACCCTTACCCTTTTCGAGGATAGAGAGATGATCGAGGAGAGACTCAAGA
CCTACGCTCACCTTTTCGATGATAAGGTTATGAAGCAGTTGAAGAGAAGAAGATACACCGGATGGGGTAG
ACTTTCTCGTAAGTTGATCAACGGAATCAGAGATAAGCAGTCTGGAAAGACCATCCTTGATTTCTTGAAG
TCTGATGGATTCGCTAACAGAAACTTCATGCAGCTTATCCACGATGATTCTCTTACCTTCAAGGAGGACA
TCCAGAAGGCTCAGGTTTCTGGACAGGGAGATTCTCTTCACGAGCACATCGCTAACCTTGCTGGATCTCC
AGCTATCAAGAAGGGAATCCTTCAGACCGTTAAGGTTGTTGATGAGCTTGTTAAGGTTATGGGTAGACAC
AAGCCAGAGAACATCGTTATCGAGATGGCTAGAGAGAACCAGACCACCCAGAAGGGACAGAAGAACTCTC
GTGAGAGAATGAAGAGAATCGAGGAGGGAATCAAGGAGCTTGGATCTCAAATCTTGAAGGAGCACCCAGT
TGAGAACACCCAGCTTCAGAACGAGAAGTTGTACCTTTACTACCTTCAGAACGGAAGAGATATGTACGTT
GATCAGGAGCTTGACATCAACAGACTTTCTGATTACGATGTTGATCACATCGTTCCACAGTCTTTCTTGA
AGGATGATTCTATCGATAACAAGGTTCTTACCCGTTCTGATAAGAACAGAGGAAAGTCTGATAACGTTCC
ATCTGAGGAGGTTGTTAAGAAGATGAAGAACTACTGGAGACAGCTTCTTAACGCTAAGTTGATCACCCAG
AGAAAGTTCGATAACCTTACCAAGGCTGAGAGAGGAGGACTTTCTGAGCTTGATAAGGCTGGATTCATCA
AGAGACAGCTTGTTGAAACCAGACAGATCACCAAGCACGTTGCTCAGATCCTTGATTCTCGTATGAACAC
CAAGTACGATGAGAACGATAAGTTGATCAGAGAGGTTAAGGTTATCACCTTGAAGTCTAAGTTGGTTTCT
GATTTCAGAAAGGATTTCCAGTTCTACAAGGTTAGAGAGATCAACAACTACCACCACGCTCACGATGCTT
ACCTTAACGCTGTTGTTGGAACCGCTCTTATCAAGAAGTACCCAAAGTTGGAGTCTGAGTTCGTTTACGG
AGATTACAAGGTTTACGATGTTAGAAAGATGATCGCTAAGTCTGAGCAGGAGATCGGAAAGGCTACCGCT
AAGTACTTCTTCTACTCTAACATCATGAACTTCTTCAAGACCGAGATCACCCTTGCTAACGGAGAGATCA
GAAAAAGACCACTTATCGAGACAAACGGAGAGACAGGAGAGATCGTTTGGGATAAGGGAAGAGATTTCGC
TACCGTTAGAAAGGTTCTTTCTATGCCACAGGTTAACATCGTTAAGAAAACCGAGGTTCAGACCGGAGGA
TTCTCTAAGGAGTCTATCCTTCCAAAGAGAAACTCTGATAAGTTGATCGCTAGAAAGAAGGATTGGGACC
CAAAGAAGTACGGAGGATTCGATTCTCCAACCGTTGCTTACTCTGTTCTTGTTGTTGCTAAGGTTGAGAA
GGGAAAGTCTAAGAAGTTGAAGTCTGTTAAGGAGCTTCTTGGAATCACCATCATGGAGCGTTCTTCTTTC
GAGAAGAACCCAATCGATTTCCTTGAGGCTAAGGGATACAAGGAGGTTAAGAAGGATCTTATCATCAAGT
TGCCAAAGTACTCTCTTTTCGAGCTTGAGAACGGAAGAAAGAGAATGCTTGCTTCTGCTGGAGAGCTTCA
GAAGGGAAACGAGCTTGCTCTTCCATCTAAGTACGTTAACTTCCTTTACCTTGCTTCTCACTACGAGAAG
TTGAAGGGATCTCCAGAGGATAACGAGCAGAAGCAGCTTTTCGTTGAGCAGCACAAGCACTACCTTGATG
AGATCATCGAGCAAATCTCTGAGTTCTCTAAGAGAGTTATCCTTGCTGATGCTAACCTTGATAAGGTTCT
TTCTGCTTACAACAAGCACAGAGATAAGCCAATCAGAGAGCAGGCTGAGAACATCATCCACCTTTTCACC
CTTACCAACCTTGGTGCTCCAGCTGCTTTCAAGTACTTCGATACCACCATCGATAGAAAAAGATACACCT
CTACCAAGGAGGTTCTTGATGCTACCCTTATCCACCAGTCTATCACCGGACTTTACGAGACAAGAATCGA
TCTTTCTCAGCTTGGAGGAGATGGTGGCAAGAGGCCAGCTGCTACCAAGAAGGCTGGACAGGCTAAGAAG
AAGAAGTGAGCTTGCTTTCGTTCGTATCATCGGTTTCGACAACGTTCGTCAAGTTCAATGCATCAGTTTC
ATTGCGCACACACCAGAATCCTACTGAGTTTGAGTATTATGGCATTGGGAAAACTGTTTTTCTTGTACCA
TTTGTTGTGCTTGTAATTTACTGTGTTTTTTATTCGGTTTTCGCTATCGAACTGTGAAATGGAAATGGAT
GGAGAAGAGTTAATGAATGATATGGTCCTTTTGTTCATTCTCAAATTAATATTATTTGTTTTTTCTCTTA
TTTGTTGTGTGTTGAATTTGAAATTATAAGAGATATGCAAACATTTTGTTTTGAGTAAAAATGTGTCAAA
TCGTGGCCTCTAATGACCGAAGTTAATATGAGGAGTAAAACACTTGTAGTTGTACCATTATGCTTATTCA
CTAGGCAACAAATATATTTTCAGACCTAGAAAAGCTGCAAATGTTACTGAATACAAGTATGTCCTCTTGT
GTTTTAGACATTTATGAACTTTCCTTTATGTAATTTTCCAGAATCCTTGTCAGATTCTAATCATTGCTTT
ATAATTATAGTTATACTCATGGATTTGTAGTTGAGTATGAAAATATTTTTTAATGCATTTTATGACTTGC
CAATTGATTGACAACGCTACTATTGTCTTCTGCACGAAGTGGTTTAAACTATCAGTGTTTGACAGGATAT
ATTGGCGGGTAAACCTAAGAGAAAAGAGCGTTTATTAGAATAATCGGATATTTAAAAGGGCGTGAAAAGG
TTTATCCGTTCGTCCATTTGTATGTGCATGCCAACCACAGGGTTCCCCAGATCAGGCGCTGGCTGCTGAA
CCCCCAGCCGGAACTGACCCCACAAGGCCCTAGCGTTTGCAATGCACCAGGTCATCATTGACCCAGGCGT
GTTCCACCAGGCCGCTGCCTCGCAACTCTTCGCAGGCTTCGCCGACCTGCTCGCGCCACTTCTTCACGCG
GGTGGAATCCGATCCGCACATGAGGCGGAAGGTTTCCAGCTTGAGCGGGTACGGCTCCCGGTGCGAGCTG
AAATAGTCGAACATCCGTCGGGCCGTCGGCGACAGCTTGCGGTACTTCTCCCATATGAATTTCGTGTAGT
GGTCGCCAGCAAACAGCACGACGATTTCCTCGTCGATCAGGACCTGGCAACGGGACGTTTTCTTGCCACG
GTCCAGGACGCGGAAGCGGTGCAGCAGCGACACCGATTCCAGGTGCCCAACGCGGTCGGACGTGAAGCCC
ATCGCCGTCGCCTGTAGGCGCGACAGGCATTCCTCGGCCTTCGTGTAATACCGGCCATTGATCGACCAGC
CCAGGTCCTGGCAAAGCTCGTAGAACGTGAAGGTGATCGGCTCGCCGATAGGGGTGCGCTTCGCGTACTC
CAACACCTGCTGCCACACCAGTTCGTCATCGTCGGCCCGCAGCTCGACGCCGGTGTAGGTGATCTTCACG
TCCTTGTTGACGTGGAAAATGACCTTGTTTTGCAGCGCCTCGCGCGGGATTTTCTTGTTGCGCGTGGTGA
ACAGGGCAGAGCGGGCCGTGTCGTTTGGCATCGCTCGCATCGTGTCCGGCCACGGCGCAATATCGAACAA
GGAAAGCTGCATTTCCTTGATCTGCTGCTTCGTGTGTTTCAGCAACGCGGCCTGCTTGGCCTCGCTGACC
TGTTTTGCCAGGTCCTCGCCGGCGGTTTTTCGCTTCTTGGTCGTCATAGTTCCTCGCGTGTCGATGGTCA
TCGACTTCGCCAAACCTGCCGCCTCCTGTTCAAGACGACGCGAACGCTCCACGGCGGCCGATGGCGCGGG
CAGGGCAGGGGGAGCCAGTTGCACGCTGTCGCGCTCGATCTTGGCCGTAGCTTGCTGGACCATCGAGCCG
ACGGACTGGAAGGTTTCGCGGGGCGCACGCATGACGGTGCGGCTTGCGATGGTTTCGGCATCCTCGGCGG
AAAACCCCGCGTCGATCAGTTCTTGCCTGTATGCCTTCCGGTCAAACGTCCGATTCATTCACCCTCCTTG
CGGGATTGCCCCGACTCACGCCGGGGCAATGTGCCCTTATTCCTGATTTGACCCGCCTGGTGCCTTGGTG
TCCAGATAATCCACCTTATCGGCAATGAAGTCGGTCCCGTAGACCGTCTGGCCGTCCTTCTCGTACTTGG
TATTCCGAATCTTGCCCTGCACGAATACCAGCGACCCCTTGCCCAAATACTTGCCGTGGGCCTCGGCCTG
AGAGCCAAAACACTTGATGCGGAAGAAGTCGGTGCGCTCCTGCTTGTCGCCGGCATCGTTGCGCCACATC
TAGGATCTGCCAGGAACCGTAAAAAGGCCGCGTTGCTGGCGTTTTTCCATAGGCTCCGCCCCCCTGACGA
GCATCACAAAAATCGACGCTCAAGTCAGAGGTGGCGAAACCCGACAGGACTATAAAGATACCAGGCGTTT
CCCCCTGGAAGCTCCCTCGTGCGCTCTCCTGTTCCGACCCTGCCGCTTACCGGATACCTGTCCGCCTTTC
TCCCTTCGGGAAGCGTGGCGCTTTCTCATAGCTCACGCTGTAGGTATCTCAGTTCGGTGTAGGTCGTTCG
CTCCAAGCTGGGCTGTGTGCACGAACCCCCCGTTCAGCCCGACCGCTGCGCCTTATCCGGTAACTATCGT
CTTGAGTCCAACCCGGTAAGACACGACTTATCGCCACTGGCAGCAGCCACTGGTAACAGGATTAGCAGAG
CGAGGTATGTAGGCGGTGCTACAGAGTTCTTGAAGTGGTGGCCTAACTACGGCTACACTAGAAGAACAGT
ATTTGGTATCTGCGCTCTGCTGAAGCCAGTTACCTTCGGAAAAAGAGTTGGTAGCTCTTGATCCGGCAAA
CAAACCACCGCTGGTAGCGGTGGTTTTTTTGTTTGCAAGCAGCAGATTACGCGCAGAAAAAAAGGATCTC
AAGAAGATCCTTTGATCTTTTCTACGGGGTCTGACGCTCAGTGGAACGAAAACTCACGTTAAGGGATTTT
GGTCATGAGATTATCAAAAAGGATCTTCACCTAGATCCTTTTAAATTAAAAATGAAGTTTTAAATCAATC
TAAAGTATATATGAGTAAACTTGGTCTGACAGTTACCAATGCTTAATCAGTGAGGCACCTATCTCAGCGA
TCTGTCTATTTCGTTCATCCATAGTTGCCTGACTCCCCGTCGTGTAGATAACTACGATACGGGAGGGCTT
ACCATCTGGCCCCAGTGCTGCAATGATACCGCGAGAACCACGCTCACCGGCTCCAGATTTATCAGCAATA
AACCAGCCAGCCGGAAGGGCCGAGCGCAGAAGTGGTCCTGCAACTTTATCCGCCTCCATCCAGTCTATTA
ATTGTTGCCGGGAAGCTAGAGTAAGTAGTTCGCCAGTTAATAGTTTGCGCAACGTTGTTGCCATTGCTAC
AGGCATCGTGGTGTCACGCTCGTCGTTTGGTATGGCTTCATTCAGCTCCGGTTCCCAACGATCAAGGCGA
GTTACATGATCCCCCATGTTGTGCAAAAAAGCGGTTAGCTCCTTCGGTCCTCCGATCGTTGTCAGAAGTA
AGTTGGCCGCAGTGTTATCACTCATGGTTATGGCAGCACTGCATAATTCTCTTACTGTCATGCCATCCGT
AAGATGCTTTTCTGTGACTGGTGAGTACTCAACCAAGTCATTCTGAGAATAGTGTATGCGGCGACCGAGT
TGCTCTTGCCCGGCGTCAATACGGGATAATACCGCGCCACATAGCAGAACTTTAAAAGTGCTCATCATTG
GAAAACGTTCTTCGGGGCGAAAACTCTCAAGGATCTTACCGCTGTTGAGATCCAGTTCGATGTAACCCAC
TCGTGCACCCAACTGATCTTCAGCATCTTTTACTTTCACCAGCGTTTCTGGGTGAGCAAAAACAGGAAGG
CAAAATGCCGCAAAAAAGGGAATAAGGGCGACACGGAAATGTTGAATACTCATACTCTTCCTTTTTCAAT
ATTATTGAAGCATTTATCAAGGTTATTGTCTCATGAGCGGATACATATTTGAATGTATTTAGAAAAATAA
ACAAATAGGGGTTCCGCGCACGAATTGGCCAGCGCTGCCATTTTTGGGGTGAGGCCGTTCGCGGCCGAGG
GGCGCAGCCCCTGGGGGGATGGGAGGCCCGCGTTAGCGGGCCGGGAGGGTTCGAGAAGGGGGGGCACCCC
CCTTCGGCGTGCGCGGTCACGCGCACAGGGCGCAGCCCTGGTTAAAAACAAGGTTTATAAATATTGGTTT
AAAAGCAGGTTAAAAGACAGGTTAGCGGTGGCCGAAAAACGGGCGGAAACCCTTGCAAATGCTGGATTTT
CTGCCTGTGGACAGCCCCTCAAATGTCAATAGGTGCGCCCCTCATCTGTCAGCACTCTGCCCCTCAAGTG
TCAAGGATCGCGCCCCTCATCTGTCAGTAGTCGCGCCCCTCAAGTGTCAATACCGCAGGGCACTTATCCC
CAGGCTTGTCCACATCATCTGTGGGAAACTCGCGTAAAATCAGGCGTTTTCGCCGATTTGCGAGGCTGGC
CAGCTCCACGTCGCCGGCCGAAATCGAGCCTGCCCCTCATCTGTCAACGCCGCGCCGGGTGAGTCGGCCC
CTCAAGTGTCAACGTCCGCCCCTCATCTGTCAGTGAGGGCCAAGTTTTCCGCGAGGTATCCACAACGCCG
GCGGCCGCGGTGTCTCGCACACGGCTTCGACGGCGTTTCTGGCGCGTTTGCAGGGCCATAGACGGCCGCC
AGCCCAGCGGCGAGGGCAACCAGCCCGGTGAGCGTCGCAAAGGAGATCCTGATCTGACTGATGGGCTGCC
TGTATCGAGTGGTGATTTTGTGCCGAGCTGCCGGTCGGGGAGCTGTTGGCTGGCTGGTGGCAGGATATAT
TGTGGTGTAAACAAATTGACGCTTAGACAACTTAATAACACATTGCGGACGTTTTTAATGTACTGGGGTG
GATGCAGTGGGCCCCAC
